>Addgene plasmid #154764 | pAS_FLAG-Mx1201 PylRS | addgene full sequence | sequence record 309610 | Addgene NGS Result
ATTCAGGCTGCGCAACTGTTGGGAAGGGCGATCGGTGCGGGCCTCTTCGCTATTACGCCAGCTGGCGAAA
GGGGGATGTGCTGCAAGGCGATTAAGTTGGGTAACGCCAGGGTTTTCCCAGTCACGACGTTGTAAAACGA
CGGCCAGTGAGCGCGCCTCGTTCATTCACGTTTTTGAACCCGTGGAGGACGGGCAGACTCGCGGTGCAAA
TGTGTTTTACAGCGTGATGGAGCAGATGAAGATGCTCGACACGCTGCAGAACACGCAGCTAGATTAACCC
TAGAAAGATAATCATATTGTGACGTACGTTAAAGATAATCATGTGTAAAATTGACGCATGTGTTTTATCG
GTCTGTATATCGAGGTTTATTTATTAATTTGAATAGATATTAAGTTTTATTATATTTACACTTACATACT
AATAATAAATTCAACAAACAATTTATTTATGTTTATTTATTTATTAAAAAAAACAAAAACTCAAAATTTC
TTCTATAAAGTAACAAAACTTTTATGAGGGACAGCCCCCCCCCAAAGCCCCCAGGGATGTAATTACGTCC
CTCCCCCGCTAGGGGGCAGCAGCGAGCCGCCCGGGGCTCCGCTCCGGTCCGGCGCTCCCCCCGCATCCCC
GAGCCGGCAGCGTGCGGGGACAGCCCGGGCACGGGGAAGGTGGCACGGGATCGCTTTCCTCTGAACGCTT
CTCGCTGCTCTTTGAGCCTGCAGACACCTGGGGGGATACGGGGAAAAGGCCTCCACGGCCAACTAGTGCT
CTAGAAAGGATCTGCGATCGCTCCGGTGCCCGTCAGTGGGCAGAGCGCACATCGCCCACAGTCCCCGAGA
AGTTGGGGGGAGGGGTCGGCAATTGAACGGGTGCCTAGAGAAGGTGGCGCGGGGTAAACTGGGAAAGTGA
TGTCGTGTACTGGCTCCGCCTTTTTCCCGAGGGTGGGGGAGAACCGTATATAAGTGCAGTAGTCGCCGTG
AACGTTCTTTTTCGCAACGGGTTTGCCGCCAGAACACAGCTGAAGCTTCGAGGGGCTCGCATCTCTCCTT
CACGCGCCCGCCGCCCTACCTGAGGCCGCCATCCACGCCGGTTGAGTCGCGTTCTGCCGCCTCCCGCCTG
TGGTGCCTCCTGAACTGCGTCCGCCGTCTAGGTAAGTTTAAAGCTCAGGTCGAGACCGGGCCTTTGTCCG
GCGCTCCCTTGGAGCCTACCTAGACTCAGCCGGCTCTCCACGCTTTGCCTGACCCTGCTTGCTCAACTCT
ACGTCTTTGTTTCGTTTTCTGTTCTGCGCCGTTACAGATCCAAGCTGTGACCGGCGCCTACTCTAGAGCT
AGCTCGCGACCACCATGGACTACAAGGACGACGACGACAAGACGGTAAAGTATACGGATGCACAGATACA
GCGCCTTCGCGAATACGGCAACGGGACCTATGAGCAGAAGGTCTTCGAGGACCTCGCATCGAGGGATGCT
GCCTTCTCCAAGGAGATGTCCGTCGCCTCTACCGACAACGAGAAGAAGATCAAGGGGATGATCGCCAATC
CGTCCCGTCATGGATTGACCCAGCTGATGAACGACATCGCCGACGCATTGGTCGCCGAGGGTTTCATCGA
GGTCCGTACGCCCATATTCATATCGAAGGATGCGCTGGCACGTATGACCATCACCGAGGACAAGCCCCTT
TTCAAGCAGGTCTTCTGGATCGACGAGAAAAGGGCGCTCAGGCCTATGCTGGCACCTAACCTTTATTCCG
TCATGAGGGACCTGAGGGACCATACGGACGGTCCGGTGAAGATCTTCGAGATGGGTTCCTGCTTCAGGAA
GGAGTCCCACAGCGGGATGCATCTGGAGGAGTTCACCATGCTGAACCTCGTGGACATGGGTCCCCGCGGA
GACGCCACGGAGGTCCTGAAGAACTACATATCGGTCGTGATGAAGGCGGCCGGTCTCCCGGACTACGACC
TCGTACAGGAGGAGTCCGACGTATACAAGGAGACCATAGACGTGGAGATCAACGGTCAGGAGGTCTGTTC
CGCAGCCGTCGGTCCACACTATCTCGATGCGGCCCACGATGTCCACGAGCCTTGGTCCGGAGCGGGATTC
GGTCTCGAACGCCTGCTGACCATCAGGGAGAAGTACAGCACCGTGAAGAAGGGAGGAGCCAGCATCAGCT
ACCTCAACGGTGCGAAGATCAACTGATGAATCGATGGATCCGCGGCCGCGCCCCTCTCCCTCCCCCCCCC
CTAACGTTACTGGCCGAAGCCGCTTGGAATAAGGCCGGTGTGCGTTTGTCTATATGTTATTTTCCACCAT
ATTGCCGTCTTTTGGCAATGTGAGGGCCCGGAAACCTGGCCCTGTCTTCTTGACGAGCATTCCTAGGGGT
CTTTCCCCTCTCGCCAAAGGAATGCAAGGTCTGTTGAATGTCGTGAAGGAAGCAGTTCCTCTGGAAGCTT
CTTGAAGACAAACAACGTCTGTAGCGACCCTTTGCAGGCAGCGGAACCCCCCACCTGGCGACAGGTGCCT
CTGCGGCCAAAAGCCACGTGTATAAGATACACCTGCAAAGGCGGCACAACCCCAGTGCCACGTTGTGAGT
TGGATAGTTGTGGAAAGAGTCAAATGGCTCTCCTCAAGCGTATTCAACAAGGGGCTGAAGGATGCCCAGA
AGGTACCCCATTGTATGGGATCTGATCTGGGGCCTCGGTGCACATGCTTTACATGTGTTTAGTCGAGGTT
AAAAAAACGTCTAGGCCCCCCGAACCACGGGGACGTGGTTTTCCTTTGAAAAACACGATAATACCTCCGG
AATGATTGAACAAGATGGATTGCACGCAGGTTCTCCGGCCGCTTGGGTGGAGAGGCTATTCGGCTATGAC
TGGGCACAACAGACAATCGGCTGCTCTGATGCCGCCGTGTTCCGGCTGTCAGCGCAGGGGCGCCCGGTTC
TTTTTGTCAAGACCGACCTGTCCGGTGCCCTGAATGAACTGCAGGACGAGGCAGCGCGGCTATCGTGGCT
GGCCGCGACGGGCGTTCCTTGCGCAGCTGTGCTCGACGTTGTCACTGAAGCGGGAAGGGACTGGCTGCTA
TTGGGCGAAGTGCCGGGGCAGGATCTCCTGTCATCTCACCTTGCTCCTGCCGAGAAAGTATCCATCATGG
CTGATGCAATGCGGCGGCTGCATACGCTTGATCCGGCTACCTGCCCATTCGACCACCAAGCGAAACATCG
CATCGAGCGAGCACGTACTCGGATGGAAGCCGGTCTTGTCGATCAGGATGATCTGGACGAAGAGCATCAG
GGGCTCGCGCCAGCCGAACTGTTCGCCAGGCTCAAGGCGCGCATGCCCGACGGCGAGGATCTCGTCGTGA
CCCATGGCGATGCCTGCTTGCCGAATATCATGGTGGAAAATGGCCGCTTTTCTGGATTCATCGACTGTGG
CCGGCTGGGTGTGGCGGACCGCTATCAGGACATAGCGTTGGCTACCCGTGATATTGCTGAAGAGCTTGGC
GGCGAATGGGCTGACCGCTTCCTCGTGCTTTACGGTATCGCCGCTCCCGATTCGCAGCGCATCGCCTTCT
ATCGCCTTCTTGACGAGTTCTTCTGAGTCGACAATCAACCTCTGGATTACAAAATTTGTGAAAGATTGAC
TGGTATTCTTAACTATGTTGCTCCTTTTACGCTATGTGGATACGCTGCTTTAATGCCTTTGTATCATGCG
TTAACTAAACTTGTTTATTGCAGCTTATAATGGTTACAAATAAAGCAATAGCATCACAAATTTCACAAAT
AAAGCATTTTTTTCACTGCATTCTAGTTGTGGTTTGTCCAAACTCATCAATGTATCTTATCATGTCTGGA
ATTGACTCAAATGATGTCAATTAGTCTATCAGAAGCTCATCTGGTCTCCCTTCCGGGGGACAAGACATCC
CTGTTTAATATTTAAACAGCAGTGTTCCCAAACTGGGTTCTTATATCCCTTGCTCTGGTCAACCAGGTTG
CAGGGTTTCCTGTCCTCACAGGAACGAAGTCCCTAAAGAAACAGTGGCAGCCAGGTTTAGCCCCGGAATT
GACTGGATTCCTTTTTTAGGGCCCATTGGTATGGCTTTTTCCCCGTATCCCCCCAGGTGTCTGCAGGCTC
AAAGAGCAGCGAGAAGCGTTCAGAGGAAAGCGATCCCGTGCCACCTTCCCCGTGCCCGGGCTGTCCCCGC
ACGCTGCCGGCTCGGGGATGCGGGGGGAGCGCCGGACCGGAGCGGAGCCCCGGGCGGCTCGCTGCTGCCC
CCTAGCGGGGGAGGGACGTAATTACATCCCTGGGGGCTTTGGGGGGGGGCTGTCCCTGATATCTATAACA
AGAAAATATATATATAATAAGTTATCACGTAAGTAGAACATGAAATAACAATATAATTATCGTATGAGTT
AAATCTTAAAAGTCACGTAAAAGATAATCATGCGTCATTTTGACTCACGCGGTCGTTATAGTTCAAAATC
AGTGACACTTACCGCATTGACAAGCACGCCTCACGGGAGCTCCAAGCGGCGACTGAGATGTCCTAAATGC
ACAGCGACGGATTCGCGCTATTTAGAAAGAGAGAGCAATATTTCAAGAATGCATGCGTCAATTTTACGCA
GACTATCTTTCTAGGGTTAATCTAGCTGCATCAGGATCATATCGTCGGGTCTTTTTTCCGGCTCAGTCAT
CGCCCAAGCTGGCGCTATCTGGGCATCGGGGAGGAAGAAGCCCGTGCCTTTTCCCGCGAGGTTGAAGCGG
CATGGAAAGAGTTTGCCGAGGATGACTGCTGCTGCATTGACGTTGAGCGAAAACGCACGTTTACCATGAT
GATTCGGGAAGGTGTGGCCATGCACGCCTTTAACGGTGAACTGTTCGTTCAGGCCACCTGGGATACCAGT
TCGTCGCGGCTTTTCCGGACACAGTTCCGGATGGTCAGCCCGAAGCGCATCAGCAACCCGAACAATACCG
GCGACAGCCGGAACTGCCGTGCCGGTGTGCAGATTAATGACAGCGGTGCGGCGCTGGGATATTACGTCAG
CGAGGACGGGTATCCTGGCTGGATGCCGCAGAAATGGACATGGATACCCCGTGAGTTACCCGGCGGGCGC
GCTTGGCGTAATCATGGTCATAGCTGTTTCCTGTGTGAAATTGTTATCCGCTCACAATTCCACACAACAT
ACGAGCCGGAAGCATAAAGTGTAAAGCCTGGGGTGCCTAATGAGTGAGCTAACTCACATTAATTGCGTTG
CGCTCACTGCCCGCTTTCCAGTCGGGAAACCTGTCGTGCCAGCTGCATTAATGAATCGGCCAACGCGCGG
GGAGAGGCGGTTTGCGTATTGGGCGCTCTTCCGCTTCCTCGCTCACTGACTCGCTGCGCTCGGTCGTTCG
GCTGCGGCGAGCGGTATCAGCTCACTCAAAGGCGGTAATACGGTTATCCACAGAATCAGGGGATAACGCA
GGAAAGAACATGTGAGCAAAAGGCCAGCAAAAGGCCAGGAACCGTAAAAAGGCCGCGTTGCTGGCGTTTT
TCCATAGGCTCCGCCCCCCTGACGAGCATCACAAAAATCGACGCTCAAGTCAGAGGTGGCGAAACCCGAC
AGGACTATAAAGATACCAGGCGTTTCCCCCTGGAAGCTCCCTCGTGCGCTCTCCTGTTCCGACCCTGCCG
CTTACCGGATACCTGTCCGCCTTTCTCCCTTCGGGAAGCGTGGCGCTTTCTCATAGCTCACGCTGTAGGT
ATCTCAGTTCGGTGTAGGTCGTTCGCTCCAAGCTGGGCTGTGTGCACGAACCCCCCGTTCAGCCCGACCG
CTGCGCCTTATCCGGTAACTATCGTCTTGAGTCCAACCCGGTAAGACACGACTTATCGCCACTGGCAGCA
GCCACTGGTAACAGGATTAGCAGAGCGAGGTATGTAGGCGGTGCTACAGAGTTCTTGAAGTGGTGGCCTA
ACTACGGCTACACTAGAAGAACAGTATTTGGTATCTGCGCTCTGCTGAAGCCAGTTACCTTCGGAAAAAG
AGTTGGTAGCTCTTGATCCGGCAAACAAACCACCGCTGGTAGCGGTGGTTTTTTTGTTTGCAAGCAGCAG
ATTACGCGCAGAAAAAAAGGATCTCAAGAAGATCCTTTGATCTTTTCTACGGGGTCTGACGCTCAGTGGA
ACGAAAACTCACGTTAAGGGATTTTGGTCATGAGATTATCAAAAAGGATCTTCACCTAGATCCTTTTAAA
TTAAAAATGAAGTTTTAAATCAATCTAAAGTATATATGAGTAAACTTGGTCTGACAGTTACCAATGCTTA
ATCAGTGAGGCACCTATCTCAGCGATCTGTCTATTTCGTTCATCCATAGTTGCCTGACTCCCCGTCGTGT
AGATAACTACGATACGGGAGGGCTTACCATCTGGCCCCAGTGCTGCAATGATACCGCGAGACCCACGCTC
ACCGGCTCCAGATTTATCAGCAATAAACCAGCCAGCCGGAAGGGCCGAGCGCAGAAGTGGTCCTGCAACT
TTATCCGCCTCCATCCAGTCTATTAATTGTTGCCGGGAAGCTAGAGTAAGTAGTTCGCCAGTTAATAGTT
TGCGCAACGTTGTTGCCATTGCTACAGGCATCGTGGTGTCACGCTCGTCGTTTGGTATGGCTTCATTCAG
CTCCGGTTCCCAACGATCAAGGCGAGTTACATGATCCCCCATGTTGTGCAAAAAAGCGGTTAGCTCCTTC
GGTCCTCCGATCGTTGTCAGAAGTAAGTTGGCCGCAGTGTTATCACTCATGGTTATGGCAGCACTGCATA
ATTCTCTTACTGTCATGCCATCCGTAAGATGCTTTTCTGTGACTGGTGAGTACTCAACCAAGTCATTCTG
AGAATAGTGTATGCGGCGACCGAGTTGCTCTTGCCCGGCGTCAATACGGGATAATACCGCGCCACATAGC
AGAACTTTAAAAGTGCTCATCATTGGAAAACGTTCTTCGGGGCGAAAACTCTCAAGGATCTTACCGCTGT
TGAGATCCAGTTCGATGTAACCCACTCGTGCACCCAACTGATCTTCAGCATCTTTTACTTTCACCAGCGT
TTCTGGGTGAGCAAAAACAGGAAGGCAAAATGCCGCAAAAAAGGGAATAAGGGCGACACGGAAATGTTGA
ATACTCATACTCTTCCTTTTTCAATATTATTGAAGCATTTATCAGGGTTATTGTCTCATGAGCGGATACA
TATTTGAATGTATTTAGAAAAATAAACAAATAGGGGTTCCGCGCACATTTCCCCGAAAAGTGCCACCTAA
ATTGTAAGCGTTAATATTTTGTTAAAATTCGCGTTAAATTTTTGTTAAATCAGCTCATTTTTTAACCAAT
AGGCCGAAATCGGCAAAATCCCTTATAAATCAAAAGAATAGACCGAGATAGGGT
[37 nt withheld, positions 7405-7441]
AAAGAACGTGGACTCCAACGTCAAAGG
[49 nt withheld, positions 7469-7517]
T
[91 nt withheld, positions 7519-7609]
G
[124 nt withheld, positions 7611-7734]
CCCATTCGCC
Features (pLannotate 1.2.2; 19 found; start..end, strand, type, name):
    152..271     +  CDS            B (fragment): PORTL_LAMBD - Experimental evidence at protein level: Swiss-Prot protein existence level 1. Forms the portal vertex of the capsid (PubMed:6228056, PubMed:6232391). This portal plays critical roles in head assembly, genome packaging, neck/tail attachment, and genome ejection (Probable). The portal protein multimerizes as a single ring-shaped homododecamer arranged around a central channel (PubMed:6232391). Binds to the terminase subunits to form the packaging machine (PubMed:7799432). From Escherichia phage lambda (Bacteriophage lambda).
    808..1019    +  promoter       EF-1α core promoter: core promoter for human elongation factor EF-1α
   1032..1300    +  LTR            5' LTR (truncated): truncated 5' long terminal repeat (LTR) from human T-cell leukemia virus (HTLV) type 1
   1351..1371    +  CDS            FLAG (fragment): FLAG® epitope tag, followed by an enterokinase cleavage site
   2221..2793    +  misc_feature   IRES: internal ribosome entry site (IRES) of the encephalomyocarditis virus (EMCV)
   2802..3596    +  CDS            NeoR/KanR: aminoglycoside phosphotransferase from Tn5; aph(3')-II (or nptII); confers resistance to neomycin, kanamycin, and G418 (Geneticin®)
   3603..3709    +  misc_feature   WPRE (fragment): woodchuck hepatitis virus posttranscriptional regulatory element
   3718..3839    +  polyA_signal   SV40 poly(A) signal: SV40 polyadenylation signal
   3857..3949    +  ncRNA          G-CSF SLDE: Accession: RF00183 - G-CSF factor stem-loop destabilising element (SLDE)
   4646..5113    +  CDS            B (fragment): PORTL_LAMBD - Experimental evidence at protein level: Swiss-Prot protein existence level 1. Forms the portal vertex of the capsid (PubMed:6228056, PubMed:6232391). This portal plays critical roles in head assembly, genome packaging, neck/tail attachment, and genome ejection (Probable). The portal protein multimerizes as a single ring-shaped homododecamer arranged around a central channel (PubMed:6232391). Binds to the terminase subunits to form the packaging machine (PubMed:7799432). From Escherichia phage lambda (Bacteriophage lambda).
   5151..5167    -  protein_bind   lac operator: The lac repressor binds to the lac operator to inhibit transcription in E. coli. This inhibition can be relieved by adding lactose or isopropyl-β-D-thiogalactopyranoside (IPTG). lac repressor encoded by lacI
   5175..5205    -  promoter       lac promoter: promoter for the E. coli lac operon
   5220..5241    -  protein_bind   CAP binding site: CAP binding activates transcription in the presence of cAMP. E. coli catabolite activator protein
   5254..5346    -  CDS            lacI (fragment): lac repressor; lacI; The lac repressor binds to the lac operator to inhibit transcription in E. coli. This inhibition can be relieved by adding lactose or isopropyl-β-D-thiogalactopyranoside (IPTG).
   5529..6117    -  rep_origin     ori: high-copy-number ColE1/pMB1/pBR322/pUC origin of replication
   6288..7148    -  CDS            AmpR: β-lactamase; bla; confers resistance to ampicillin, carbenicillin, and related antibiotics
   7149..7253    -  promoter       AmpR promoter: bla
   7306..7734    -  rep_origin     f1 ori (sequence partly withheld): f1 bacteriophage origin of replication; arrow indicates direction of (+) strand synthesis
   7739..150     -  CDS            lacZα (fragment) (across the origin): LacZα fragment of β-galactosidase; lacZ fragment
