[The description below was written by a language model from this plasmid's Addgene catalogue record and pLannotate feature annotations shown in this document.]
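Description:
pAS_FLAG-Mx1201 PylRS is a 7.7 kb mammalian expression plasmid built on the pAS backbone. It delivers the pyrrolysyl-tRNA synthetase of the archaeon Methanomethylophilus alvus Mx1201 for amber (UAG) stop codon suppression. It is propagated in E. coli through a high-copy ColE1/pUC-type origin with ampicillin selection (AmpR under its bla promoter). The backbone also carries an f1 origin and remnants of a lac promoter/operator and lacZα cloning region.

The roughly 885 bp PylRS coding sequence carries an N-terminal FLAG tag for detection. It is driven by an EF1 promoter, which the feature table annotates as an EF-1α core promoter followed by a truncated HTLV-1 5' LTR segment, a composite arrangement commonly used for strong constitutive expression. The synthetase itself was not annotated, but it fits the gap between the FLAG tag and a downstream EMCV IRES. The IRES allows translation of a neomycin/G418 resistance gene from the same transcript, linking drug selection to synthetase expression. A WPRE fragment and an SV40 polyadenylation signal close the cassette.

The stated purpose is use either by transient transfection or by stable, piggyBac-mediated genomic integration. However, the feature table does not annotate the transposon terminal repeats, and no transposase is encoded, so one would have to be supplied separately. The short matches to lambda portal protein and a G-CSF destabilising element flanking the cassette are probably incidental annotation hits. No tRNA expression cassette appears in the record, so the cognate suppressor tRNA is presumably supplied from another construct. The plasmid's use is site-specific incorporation of noncanonical amino acids in mammalian cells, and the associated publication concerns mutually orthogonal PylRS/tRNA pairs.
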