Addgene plasmid #154764: pAS_FLAG-Mx1201 PylRS
Purpose: plasmid with Mx1201 PylRS for amber suppression in transient or stable, piggybac-mediated, integration
Depositing lab: Simon Elsaesser. Depositing organization: Karolinska Institutet. Publication: Methanomethylophilus alvus Mx1201 provides basis for mutual orthogonal pyrrolysyl tRNA/aminoacyl-tRNA synthetase pairs in mammalian cells. Meineke B, Heimgartner J, Lafranchi L, Elsasser SJ. ACS Chem Biol. 2018 Sep 27. doi: 10.1021/acschembio.8b00571. PubMed 30260624.
Backbone
  Vector backbone: pAS
  Vector type: Mammalian Expression
  Selectable markers: Neomycin (select with G418)
Growth in bacteria
  Bacterial resistance: Ampicillin, 100 μg/mL
  Growth temperature: 37°C
  Growth strain: NEB Stable
  Copy number: High Copy
Gene/Insert
  Gene/Insert name: Mx1201 PylRS
  Species: Methanomethylophilus alvus Mx1201
  Insert size (bp): 885
  Entrez Gene: MMALV_RS05520 (a.k.a. MMALV_RS05520, MMALV_11280)
  Promoter: EF1
  Tag / fusion protein: FLAG (N terminal on insert)
  Cloning method: Ligation Independent Cloning
Terms and licenses: Academic/Nonprofit Terms; Industry Terms: Not Available to Industry
How to cite: pAS_FLAG-Mx1201 PylRS was a gift from Simon Elsaesser (Addgene plasmid # 154764 ; http://n2t.net/addgene:154764 ; RRID:Addgene_154764)
